Addgene plasmid #172288: pIVTR(T7G)-mClover3
Purpose: In vitro transcription of mClover3 green fluorescent protein
Depositing lab: Patrik Verstreken. Depositing organization: Vlaams Instituut voor Biotechnologie (VIB, vzw).
Backbone
  Vector backbone: pIVTR
  Backbone size w/o insert (bp): 2074
  Vector type: Other
Growth in bacteria
  Bacterial resistance: Ampicillin, 100 μg/mL
  Growth temperature: 37°C
  Growth strain: DH5alpha
  Copy number: High Copy
Gene/Insert
  Gene/Insert name: mClover3
  Species: Other
  Insert size (bp): 720
  Promoter: T7 promoter G-initiating
  Cloning method: Restriction Enzyme; 5′ cloning site unknown (unknown if destroyed)
Terms and licenses: Academic/Nonprofit Terms; Industry Terms: Not Available to Industry
How to cite: pIVTR(T7G)-mClover3 was a gift from Patrik Verstreken (Addgene plasmid # 172288 ; http://n2t.net/addgene:172288 ; RRID:Addgene_172288)
