[The description below was written by a language model from this plasmid's Addgene catalogue record and pLannotate feature annotations shown in this document.]
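Description:
pIVTR(T7G)-mClover3 is a compact bacterial plasmid of about 2.8 kb, built on the pIVTR backbone, that serves as a template for in vitro transcription of mRNA encoding the green fluorescent protein mClover3. It is not itself an expression vector for cells. It is maintained in E. coli as a high-copy plasmid through a ColE1/pUC-type origin of replication and is selected with ampicillin via a β-lactamase gene driven by its native bla promoter. These two elements lie on the opposite strand from the transcription cassette and make up most of the backbone.

The payload begins with a bacteriophage T7 RNA polymerase promoter, described in the record as the G-initiating variant, meaning that transcripts start with a guanosine, the conventional T7 initiating nucleotide. A short unannotated stretch separates the promoter from the mClover3 coding sequence (about 720 bp). mClover3 is a monomeric, rapidly maturing, constitutively fluorescent green/yellow protein derived from Aequorea victoria GFP. Downstream of the open reading frame are a fragment of a pUC-type multiple cloning site and a fragment annotated as the human β-globin polyadenylation signal region, which would form the 3′ end of the transcript. The record does not describe the function of the 5′ spacer, nor does it annotate an encoded poly(A) tract.

Its stated use is producing mClover3 RNA with T7 polymerase. Such RNA can typically be delivered to cells or embryos as a fluorescent reporter or as a control for mRNA delivery and translation, although the record does not specify downstream applications.
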