Features (pLannotate 1.2.2; 7 found; start..end, strand, type, name):
      1..19      +  promoter       T7 promoter: promoter for bacteriophage T7 RNA polymerase
     83..799     +  CDS            mClover3: mClover3 is a basic (constitutively fluorescent) green/yellow fluorescent protein published in 2016, derived from Aequorea victoria. It is reported to be a rapidly-maturing monomer with high acid sensitivity.
    803..832     +  misc_feature   MCS (fragment): pUC18/19 multiple cloning site
    833..966     +  polyA_signal   β-globin poly(A) (fragment): human β-globin polyadenylation signal
   1030..1618    -  rep_origin     ori: high-copy-number ColE1/pMB1/pBR322/pUC origin of replication
   1789..2649    -  CDS            AmpR: β-lactamase; bla; confers resistance to ampicillin, carbenicillin, and related antibiotics
   2650..2754    -  promoter       AmpR promoter: bla
>Addgene plasmid #172288 | pIVTR(T7G)-mClover3 | addgene full sequence | sequence record 340307 | Addgene NGS Result
TAATACGACTCACTATAGGGACATTTGCTTCTGACACAACTGTGTTCACTAGCAACCTCAAACAGAATTC
GAGCTCGCCACCATGGTGTCTAAGGGCGAGGAGCTGTTCACCGGGGTGGTGCCCATCCTGGTCGAGCTGG
ACGGCGACGTAAACGGCCACAAGTTCAGCGTCCGCGGCGAGGGCGAGGGCGATGCCACCAACGGCAAGCT
GACCCTGAAGTTCATCTGCACCACCGGCAAGCTGCCCGTGCCCTGGCCCACCCTCGTGACCACCTTCGGC
TACGGCGTGGCCTGCTTCAGCCGCTACCCCGACCACATGAAGCAGCACGACTTCTTCAAGTCCGCCATGC
CCGAAGGCTACGTCCAGGAGCGCACCATCTCTTTCAAGGACGACGGTACCTACAAGACCCGCGCCGAGGT
GAAGTTCGAGGGCGACACCCTGGTGAACCGCATCGAGCTGAAGGGCATCGACTTCAAGGAGGACGGCAAC
ATCCTGGGGCACAAGCTGGAGTACAACTTCAACAGCCACTACGTCTATATCACGGCCGACAAGCAGAAGA
ACTGCATCAAGGCTAACTTCAAGATCCGCCACAACGTTGAGGACGGCAGCGTGCAGCTCGCCGACCACTA
CCAGCAGAACACCCCCATCGGCGACGGCCCCGTGCTGCTGCCCGACAACCACTACCTGAGCCATCAGTCC
AAGCTGAGCAAAGACCCCAACGAGAAGCGCGATCACATGGTCCTGCTGGAGTTCGTGACCGCCGCCGGGA
TTACACATGGCATGGACGAGCTGTACAAGTAATCTAGAGTCGACCTGCAGGCATGCAAGCTTGCTCGCTT
TCTTGCTGTCCAATTTCTATTAAAGGTTCCTTTGTTCCCTAAGTCCAACTACTAAACTGGGGGATATTAT
GAAGGGCCTTGAGCATCTGGATTCTGCCTAATAAAAAACATTTATTTTCATTGCAAAACCATGGGAGCAA
AAGGCCAGCAAAAGGCCAGGAACCGTAAAAAGGCCGCGTTGCTGGCGTTTTTCCATAGGCTCCGCCCCCC
TGACGAGCATCACAAAAATCGACGCTCAAGTCAGAGGTGGCGAAACCCGACAGGACTATAAAGATACCAG
GCGTTTCCCCCTGGAAGCTCCCTCGTGCGCTCTCCTGTTCCGACCCTGCCGCTTACCGGATACCTGTCCG
CCTTTCTCCCTTCGGGAAGCGTGGCGCTTTCTCATAGCTCACGCTGTAGGTATCTCAGTTCGGTGTAGGT
CGTTCGCTCCAAGCTGGGCTGTGTGCACGAACCCCCCGTTCAGCCCGACCGCTGCGCCTTATCCGGTAAC
TATCGTCTTGAGTCCAACCCGGTAAGACACGACTTATCGCCACTGGCAGCAGCCACTGGTAACAGGATTA
GCAGAGCGAGGTATGTAGGCGGTGCTACAGAGTTCTTGAAGTGGTGGCCTAACTACGGCTACACTAGAAG
AACAGTATTTGGTATCTGCGCTCTGCTGAAGCCAGTTACCTTCGGAAAAAGAGTTGGTAGCTCTTGATCC
GGCAAACAAACCACCGCTGGTAGCGGTGGTTTTTTTGTTTGCAAGCAGCAGATTACGCGCAGAAAAAAAG
GATCTCAAGAAGATCCTTTGATCTTTTCTACGGGGTCTGACGCTCAGTGGAACGAAAACTCACGTTAAGG
GATTTTGGTCATGAGATTATCAAAAAGGATCTTCACCTAGATCCTTTTAAATTAAAAATGAAGTTTTAAA
TCAATCTAAAGTATATATGAGTAAACTTGGTCTGACAGTTACCAATGCTTAATCAGTGAGGCACCTATCT
CAGCGATCTGTCTATTTCGTTCATCCATAGTTGCCTGACTCCCCGTCGTGTAGATAACTACGATACGGGA
GGGCTTACCATCTGGCCCCAGTGCTGCAATGATACCGCGAGACCCACGCTCACCGGCTCCAGATTTATCA
GCAATAAACCAGCCAGCCGGAAGGGCCGAGCGCAGAAGTGGTCCTGCAACTTTATCCGCCTCCATCCAGT
CTATTAATTGTTGCCGGGAAGCTAGAGTAAGTAGTTCGCCAGTTAATAGTTTGCGCAACGTTGTTGCCAT
TGCTACAGGCATCGTGGTGTCACGCTCGTCGTTTGGTATGGCTTCATTCAGCTCCGGTTCCCAACGATCA
AGGCGAGTTACATGATCCCCCATGTTGTGCAAAAAAGCGGTTAGCTCCTTCGGTCCTCCGATCGTTGTCA
GAAGTAAGTTGGCCGCAGTGTTATCACTCATGGTTATGGCAGCACTGCATAATTCTCTTACTGTCATGCC
ATCCGTAAGATGCTTTTCTGTGACTGGTGAGTACTCAACCAAGTCATTCTGAGAATAGTGTATGCGGCGA
CCGAGTTGCTCTTGCCCGGCGTCAATACGGGATAATACCGCGCCACATAGCAGAACTTTAAAAGTGCTCA
TCATTGGAAAACGTTCTTCGGGGCGAAAACTCTCAAGGATCTTACCGCTGTTGAGATCCAGTTCGATGTA
ACCCACTCGTGCACCCAACTGATCTTCAGCATCTTTTACTTTCACCAGCGTTTCTGGGTGAGCAAAAACA
GGAAGGCAAAATGCCGCAAAAAAGGGAATAAGGGCGACACGGAAATGTTGAATACTCATACTCTTCCTTT
TTCAATATTATTGAAGCATTTATCAGGGTTATTGTCTCATGAGCGGATACATATTTGAATGTATTTAGAA
AAATAAACAAATAGGGGTTCCGCGCACATTTCCCCGAAAAGTGCCACCTGACGTC
